Addgene plasmid #89530: tubulin-ReNL_pcDNA3
Purpose: Red color variant of bright luminescent protein, fused to b-tubulin
Depositing lab: Takeharu Nagai. Publication: Five colour variants of bright luminescent protein for real-time multicolour bioimaging. Suzuki K, Kimura T, Shinoda H, Bai G, Daniels MJ, Arai Y, Nakano M, Nagai T. Nat Commun. 2016 Dec 14;7:13718. doi: 10.1038/ncomms13718. PubMed 27966527.
Backbone
  Vector backbone: pcDNA3
  Backbone manufacturer: Invitrogen
  Backbone size w/o insert (bp): 5400
  Vector type: Mammalian Expression
  Selectable markers: Neomycin (select with G418)
Growth in bacteria
  Bacterial resistance: Ampicillin, 100 μg/mL
  Growth temperature: 37°C
  Growth strain: DH5alpha
  Copy number: High Copy
Gene/Insert
  Gene/Insert name: ReNL
  Species: Synthetic
  Insert size (bp): 1908
  GenBank ID: LC128718
  Promoter: CMV
  Tag / fusion protein: b-tubulin (N terminal on insert)
  Cloning method: Restriction Enzyme; 5′ cloning site EcoRI (not destroyed); 3′ cloning site NotI (not destroyed)
  Sequencing primers: 5′ CMV-F; 3′ BGHrev
Terms and licenses: Academic/Nonprofit Terms; Industry Terms: Not Available to Industry
Depositor comments: Derived from NanoLuc luciferase
How to cite: tubulin-ReNL_pcDNA3 was a gift from Takeharu Nagai (Addgene plasmid # 89530 ; http://n2t.net/addgene:89530 ; RRID:Addgene_89530)
