[The description below was written by a language model from this plasmid's Addgene catalogue record and pLannotate feature annotations shown in this document.]
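Description:
tubulin-ReNL_pcDNA3 is a mammalian expression plasmid built on the pcDNA3 backbone that encodes β-tubulin fused to ReNL, the red colour variant of a family of bright luminescent proteins derived from NanoLuc luciferase. In the sequenced 8,692 nt record, the CMV immediate-early enhancer and promoter drive a single continuous fusion. A β-tubulin coding sequence (annotated by similarity to Chinese hamster TUBB5) sits at the N-terminal end. It is followed by a short linker derived from a multiple cloning site, then tdTomato, then codon-optimized NanoLuc. Transcription ends at the bovine growth hormone polyadenylation signal. The tdTomato–NanoLuc pair makes up the ReNL module. In designs of this type, the luciferase transfers energy from substrate oxidation to the adjacent fluorescent protein, so the emitted light shifts toward the acceptor's red-orange emission and is brighter than that of the luciferase alone. The catalogue insert size of about 1.9 kb matches ReNL itself, with tubulin listed separately as an N-terminal fusion partner. T7 and SP6 promoters flank the expression cassette.

The plasmid is propagated in E. coli at high copy number from a ColE1/pUC-type origin, with ampicillin selection provided by β-lactamase. An f1 origin is also present. For stable mammalian lines, an SV40 early promoter drives the neomycin phosphotransferase gene, followed by an SV40 polyadenylation signal, which allows G418 selection. Small annotated fragments (HIV-1 LTR, ble, lacI, bom) appear to be backbone remnants or incidental matches rather than functional parts. The tubulin fusion targets the reporter to microtubules, and the construct is intended for luminescence imaging of the cytoskeleton in living cells, including multicolour bioimaging alongside the other colour variants in the series.
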