Features (pLannotate 1.2.2; 24 found; start..end, strand, type, name):
    433..1293    -  CDS            AmpR: β-lactamase; bla; confers resistance to ampicillin, carbenicillin, and related antibiotics
   1294..1398    -  promoter       AmpR promoter: bla
   1457..1509    -  misc_feature   bom (fragment): basis of mobility region from pBR322
   1664..2043    +  enhancer       CMV enhancer: human cytomegalovirus immediate early enhancer
   2044..2247    +  promoter       CMV promoter: human cytomegalovirus (CMV) immediate early promoter
   2243..2276    +  LTR            5' LTR (truncated) (fragment): truncated 5' long terminal repeat (LTR) from HIV-1
   2292..2310    +  promoter       T7 promoter: promoter for bacteriophage T7 RNA polymerase
   2331..3662    +  CDS            TUBB5: TBB5_CRIGR - Also known as TUBB. Experimental evidence at protein level: Swiss-Prot protein existence level 1. Tubulin is the major constituent of microtubules. It binds two moles of GTP, one at an exchangeable site on the beta chain and one at a non-exchangeable site on the alpha chain. From Cricetulus griseus (Chinese hamster) (Cricetulus barabensis griseus).
   3663..3691    +  misc_feature   MCS (fragment): multiple cloning site
   3732..5132    +  CDS            tdTomato: tdTomato is a basic (constitutively fluorescent) orange fluorescent protein published in 2004, derived from Discosoma sp.. It is reported to be a somewhat slowly-maturing tandem dimer with low acid sensitivity.
   5139..5639    +  CDS            Nluc: NanoLuc® luciferase human codon-optimized
   5674..5692    -  promoter       SP6 promoter: promoter for bacteriophage SP6 RNA polymerase
   5718..5942    +  polyA_signal   bGH poly(A) signal: bovine growth hormone polyadenylation signal
   5946..5967    +  promoter       SV40 promoter (fragment): SV40 enhancer and early promoter
   5988..6416    +  rep_origin     f1 ori (sequence partly withheld): f1 bacteriophage origin of replication; arrow indicates direction of (+) strand synthesis
   6430..6759    +  promoter       SV40 promoter: SV40 enhancer and early promoter
   6826..7617    +  CDS            neo: KKA2_KLEPN - Also known as kan, nptII. Experimental evidence at protein level: Swiss-Prot protein existence level 1. Resistance to kanamycin, neomycin, paromomycin, ribostamycin, butirosin and gentamicin B. From Klebsiella pneumoniae.
   7641..7799    +  CDS            ble (fragment): BLE_KLEPN - Experimental evidence at protein level: Swiss-Prot protein existence level 1. Binding protein with a strong affinity to the bleomycin family of antibiotics. Binds to CL990; an antimitotic-antibiotic compound. From Klebsiella pneumoniae.
   7794..7915    +  polyA_signal   SV40 poly(A) signal: SV40 polyadenylation signal
   7988..8004    -  protein_bind   lac operator: The lac repressor binds to the lac operator to inhibit transcription in E. coli. This inhibition can be relieved by adding lactose or isopropyl-β-D-thiogalactopyranoside (IPTG). lac repressor encoded by lacI
   8012..8042    -  promoter       lac promoter: promoter for the E. coli lac operon
   8057..8078    -  protein_bind   CAP binding site: CAP binding activates transcription in the presence of cAMP. E. coli catabolite activator protein
   8091..8183    -  CDS            lacI (fragment): lac repressor; lacI; The lac repressor binds to the lac operator to inhibit transcription in E. coli. This inhibition can be relieved by adding lactose or isopropyl-β-D-thiogalactopyranoside (IPTG).
   8366..262     -  rep_origin     ori (across the origin): high-copy-number ColE1/pMB1/pBR322/pUC origin of replication
>Addgene plasmid #89530 | tubulin-ReNL_pcDNA3 | addgene full sequence | sequence record 177962 | Addgene NGS Result
ACACGACTTATCGCCACTGGCAGCAGCCACTGGTAACAGGATTAGCAGAGCGAGGTATGTAGGCGGTGCT
ACAGAGTTCTTGAAGTGGTGGCCTAACTACGGCTACACTAGAAGAACAGTATTTGGTATCTGCGCTCTGC
TGAAGCCAGTTACCTTCGGAAAAAGAGTTGGTAGCTCTTGATCCGGCAAACAAACCACCGCTGGTAGCGG
TGGTTTTTTTGTTTGCAAGCAGCAGATTACGCGCAGAAAAAAAGGATCTCAAGAAGATCCTTTGATCTTT
TCTACGGGGTCTGACGCTCAGTGGAACGAAAACTCACGTTAAGGGATTTTGGTCATGAGATTATCAAAAA
GGATCTTCACCTAGATCCTTTTAAATTAAAAATGAAGTTTTAAATCAATCTAAAGTATATATGAGTAAAC
TTGGTCTGACAGTTACCAATGCTTAATCAGTGAGGCACCTATCTCAGCGATCTGTCTATTTCGTTCATCC
ATAGTTGCCTGACTCCCCGTCGTGTAGATAACTACGATACGGGAGGGCTTACCATCTGGCCCCAGTGCTG
CAATGATACCGCGAGACCCACGCTCACCGGCTCCAGATTTATCAGCAATAAACCAGCCAGCCGGAAGGGC
CGAGCGCAGAAGTGGTCCTGCAACTTTATCCGCCTCCATCCAGTCTATTAATTGTTGCCGGGAAGCTAGA
GTAAGTAGTTCGCCAGTTAATAGTTTGCGCAACGTTGTTGCCATTGCTACAGGCATCGTGGTGTCACGCT
CGTCGTTTGGTATGGCTTCATTCAGCTCCGGTTCCCAACGATCAAGGCGAGTTACATGATCCCCCATGTT
GTGCAAAAAAGCGGTTAGCTCCTTCGGTCCTCCGATCGTTGTCAGAAGTAAGTTGGCCGCAGTGTTATCA
CTCATGGTTATGGCAGCACTGCATAATTCTCTTACTGTCATGCCATCCGTAAGATGCTTTTCTGTGACTG
GTGAGTACTCAACCAAGTCATTCTGAGAATAGTGTATGCGGCGACCGAGTTGCTCTTGCCCGGCGTCAAT
ACGGGATAATACCGCGCCACATAGCAGAACTTTAAAAGTGCTCATCATTGGAAAACGTTCTTCGGGGCGA
AAACTCTCAAGGATCTTACCGCTGTTGAGATCCAGTTCGATGTAACCCACTCGTGCACCCAACTGATCTT
CAGCATCTTTTACTTTCACCAGCGTTTCTGGGTGAGCAAAAACAGGAAGGCAAAATGCCGCAAAAAAGGG
AATAAGGGCGACACGGAAATGTTGAATACTCATACTCTTCCTTTTTCAATATTATTGAAGCATTTATCAG
GGTTATTGTCTCATGAGCGGATACATATTTGAATGTATTTAGAAAAATAAACAAATAGGGGTTCCGCGCA
CATTTCCCCGAAAAGTGCCACCTGACGTCGACGGATCGGGAGATCTCCCGATCCCCTATGGTGCACTCTC
AGTACAATCTGCTCTGATGCCGCATAGTTAAGCCAGTATCTGCTCCCTGCTTGTGTGTTGGAGGTCGCTG
AGTAGTGCGCGAGCAAAATTTAAGCTACAACAAGGCAAGGCTTGACCGACAATTGCATGAAGAATCTGCT
TAGGGTTAGGCGTTTTGCGCTGCTTCGCGATGTACGGGCCAGATATACGCGTTGACATTGATTATTGACT
AGTTATTAATAGTAATCAATTACGGGGTCATTAGTTCATAGCCCATATATGGAGTTCCGCGTTACATAAC
TTACGGTAAATGGCCCGCCTGGCTGACCGCCCAACGACCCCCGCCCATTGACGTCAATAATGACGTATGT
TCCCATAGTAACGCCAATAGGGACTTTCCATTGACGTCAATGGGTGGAGTATTTACGGTAAACTGCCCAC
TTGGCAGTACATCAAGTGTATCATATGCCAAGTACGCCCCCTATTGACGTCAATGACGGTAAATGGCCCG
CCTGGCATTATGCCCAGTACATGACCTTATGGGACTTTCCTACTTGGCAGTACATCTACGTATTAGTCAT
CGCTATTACCATGGTGATGCGGTTTTGGCAGTACATCAATGGGCGTGGATAGCGGTTTGACTCACGGGGA
TTTCCAAGTCTCCACCCCATTGACGTCAATGGGAGTTTGTTTTGGCACCAAAATCAACGGGACTTTCCAA
AATGTCGTAACAACTCCGCCCCATTGACGCAAATGGGCGGTAGGCGTGTACGGTGGGAGGTCTATATAAG
CAGAGCTCTCTGGCTAACTAGAGAACCCACTGCTTACTGGCTTATCGAAATTAATACGACTCACTATAGG
GAGACCCAAGCTTCGCCACCATGAGGGAAATCGTGCACATCCAGGCCGGACAGTGTGGCAACCAGATCGG
TGCTAAGTTCTGGGAGGTGATAAGCGATGAACATGGCATCGACCCCACCGGTACCTACCACGGTGACAGC
GACCTGCAGCTGGACCGAATCTCTGTGTACTATAATGAAGCCACAGGTGGCAAGTATGTCCCTCGAGCTA
TCTTGGTGGATCTAGAACCTGGGACTATGGACTCCGTTCGCTCAGGTCCTTTTGGCCAGATCTTCAGACC
AGACAACTTCGTTTTCGGTCAGTCTGGGGCAGGCAACAACTGGGCTAAAGGCCACTACACAGAGGGAGCT
GAGTTGGTTGACTCTGTCTTGGATGTGGTGCGGAAGGAGGCGGAGAGCTGTGATTGCCTGCAAGGCTTTC
AGCTGACCCACTCACTGGGTGGAGGCACTGGCTCTGGCATGGGCACCCTGCTCATCAGCAAGATCCGGGA
AGAATATCCTGACCGTATCATGAATACCTTCAGTGTGGTGCCCTCGCCCAAAGTGTCTGATACCGTGGTC
GAGCCCTACAATGCCACCCTGTCTGTCCATCAGTTGGTTGAGAACACGGATGAGACCTACTGCATCGACA
ACGAGGCCCTCTACGACATCTGCTTCCGTACCCTCAAGCTCACCACGCCAACCTACGGAGACCTGAACCA
TCTCGTCTCGGCCACCATGAGCGGCGTCACCACCTGCCTCCGTTTCCCGGGCCAGCTTAATGCTGACCTT
CGAAAGCTGGCTGTCAACATGGTGCCATTCCCACGTCTCCACTTCTTCATGCCTGGCTTTGCCCCTCTCA
CCAGCCGTGGAAGCCAGCAGTACCGGGCCCTCACTGTGCCTGAACTTACCCAGCAGGTCTTCGATGCCAA
GAACATGATGGCCGCCTGCGACCCGCGCCACGGCCGGTACCTCACAGTTGCCGCCGTCTTCCGTGGACGG
ATGTCCATGAAGGAGGTGGATGAGCAGATGCTCAACGTGCAGAACAAGAATAGCAGCTACTTCGTGGAAT
GGATCCCCAACAATGTCAAGACAGCTGTCTGTGACATCCCACCGCGTGGCCTCAAGATGGCAGTCACCTT
CATTGGAAACAGCACAGCCATCCAGGAGCTCTTCAAGCGCATCTCTGAGCAGTTTACGGCTATGTTCCGC
CGGAAGGCTTTCCTCCACTGGTATACGGGTGAGGGCATGGACGAGATGGAGTTCACCGAAGCTGAGAGCA
ACATGAACGACCTCGTCTCTGAGTACCAGCAGTACCAGGATGCCACCGCGGAAGAGGAAGAGGATTTCGG
AGAGGAGGCAGAAGAGGAGGCCCAGTCGACGGTACCGCGGGCCCGGGATCCAGGATCTGGCGGAGGAAGT
GGGGGAGGATCTGGAGAATTCATGGTGAGCAAGGGCGAGGAGGTCATCAAAGAGTTCATGCGCTTCAAGG
TGCGCATGGAGGGCTCCATGAACGGCCACGAGTTCGAGATCGAGGGCGAGGGCGAGGGCCGCCCCTACGA
GGGCACCCAGACCGCCAAGCTGAAGGTGACCAAGGGCGGCCCCCTGCCCTTCGCCTGGGACATCCTGTCC
CCCCAGTTCATGTACGGCTCCAAGGCGTACGTGAAGCACCCCGCCGACATCCCCGATTACAAGAAGCTGT
CCTTCCCCGAGGGCTTCAAGTGGGAGCGCGTGATGAACTTCGAGGACGGCGGTCTGGTGACCGTGACCCA
GGACTCCTCCCTGCAGGACGGCACGCTGATCTACAAGGTGAAGATGCGCGGCACCAACTTCCCCCCCGAC
GGCCCCGTAATGCAGAAGAAGACCATGGGCTGGGAGGCCTCCACCGAGCGCCTGTACCCCCGCGACGGCG
TGCTGAAGGGCGAGATCCACCAGGCCCTGAAGCTGAAGGACGGCGGCCACTACCTGGTGGAGTTCAAGAC
CATCTACATGGCCAAGAAGCCCGTGCAACTGCCCGGCTACTACTACGTGGACACCAAGCTGGACATCACC
TCCCACAACGAGGACTACACCATCGTGGAACAGTACGAGCGCTCCGAGGGCCGCCACCACCTGTTCCTGG
GGCATGGCACCGGCAGCACCGGCAGCGGCAGCTCCGGCACCGCCTCCTCCGAGGACAACAACATGGCCGT
CATCAAAGAGTTCATGCGCTTCAAGGTGCGCATGGAGGGCTCCATGAACGGCCACGAGTTCGAGATCGAG
GGCGAGGGCGAGGGCCGCCCCTACGAGGGCACCCAGACCGCCAAGCTGAAGGTGACCAAGGGCGGCCCCC
TGCCCTTCGCCTGGGACATCCTGTCCCCCCAGTTCATGTACGGCTCCAAGGCGTACGTGAAGCACCCCGC
CGACATCCCCGATTACAAGAAGCTGTCCTTCCCCGAGGGCTTCAAGTGGGAGCGCGTGATGAACTTCGAG
GACGGCGGTCTGGTGACCGTGACCCAGGACTCCTCCCTGCAGGACGGCACGCTGATCTACAAGGTGAAGA
TGCGCGGCACCAACTTCCCCCCCGACGGCCCCGTAATGCAGAAGAAGACCATGGGCTGGGAGGCCTCCAC
CGAGCGCCTGTACCCCCGCGACGGCGTGCTGAAGGGCGAGATCCACCAGGCCCTGAAGCTGAAGGACGGC
GGCCACTACCTGGTGGAGTTCAAGACCATCTACATGGCCAAGAAGCCCGTGCAACTGCCCGGCTACTACT
ACGTGGACACCAAGCTGGACATCACCTCCCACAACGAGGACTACACCATCGTGGAACAGTACGAGCGCTC
CGAGGGCCGCCACCACCTGTTCCGGCTGGAAGATTTCGTTGGGGACTGGCGACAGACAGCCGGCTACAAC
CTGGACCAAGTCCTTGAACAGGGAGGTGTGTCCAGTTTGTTTCAGAATCTCGGGGTGTCCGTAACTCCGA
TCCAAAGGATTGTCCTGAGCGGTGAAAATGGGCTGAAGATCGACATCCATGTCATCATCCCGTATGAAGG
TCTGAGCGGCGACCAAATGGGCCAGATCGAAAAAATTTTTAAGGTGGTGTACCCTGTGGATGATCATCAC
TTTAAGGTGATCCTGCACTATGGCACACTGGTAATCGACGGGGTTACGCCGAACATGATCGACTATTTCG
GACGGCCGTATGAAGGCATCGCCGTGTTCGACGGCAAAAAGATCACTGTAACAGGGACCCTGTGGAACGG
CAACAAAATTATCGACGAGCGCCTGATCAACCCCGACGGCTCCCTGCTGTTCCGAGTAACCATCAACGGA
GTGACCGGCTGGCGGCTGTGCGAACGCATTCTGGCGTAAGCGGCCGCTCGAGCATGCATCTAGAGGGCCC
TATTCTATAGTGTCACCTAAATGCTAGAGCTCGCTGATCAGCCTCGACTGTGCCTTCTAGTTGCCAGCCA
TCTGTTGTTTGCCCCTCCCCCGTGCCTTCCTTGACCCTGGAAGGTGCCACTCCCACTGTCCTTTCCTAAT
AAAATGAGGAAATTGCATCGCATTGTCTGAGTAGGTGTCATTCTATTCTGGGGGGTGGGGTGGGGCAGGA
CAGCAAGGGGGAGGATTGGGAAGACAATAGCAGGCATGCTGGGGATGCGGTGGGCTCTATGGCTTCTGAG
GCGGAAAGAACCAGCTGGGGCTCTAGGGGGTATCCCC
[124 nt withheld, positions 5988-6111]
C
[91 nt withheld, positions 6113-6203]
A
[49 nt withheld, positions 6205-6253]
CCTTTGACGTTGGAGTCCACGTTCTTT
[37 nt withheld, positions 6281-6317]
ACCCTATCTCGGTCTATTCTTTTGATTTATAAGGGATTTTGCCGATTTCGGCCTATTGGTTAAAAAATGA
GCTGATTTAACAAAAATTTAACGCGAATTAATTCTGTGGAATGTGTGTCAGTTAGGGTGTGGAAAGTCCC
CAGGCTCCCCAGCAGGCAGAAGTATGCAAAGCATGCATCTCAATTAGTCAGCAACCAGGTGTGGAAAGTC
CCCAGGCTCCCCAGCAGGCAGAAGTATGCAAAGCATGCATCTCAATTAGTCAGCAACCATAGTCCCGCCC
CTAACTCCGCCCATCCCGCCCCTAACTCCGCCCAGTTCCGCCCATTCTCCGCCCCATGGCTGACTAATTT
TTTTTATTTATGCAGAGGCCGAGGCCGCCTCTGCCTCTGAGCTATTCCAGAAGTAGTGAGGAGGCTTTTT
TGGAGGCCTAGGCTTTTGCAAAAAGCTCCCGGGAGCTTGTATATCCATTTTCGGATCTGATCAAGAGACA
GGATGAGGATCGTTTCGCATGATTGAACAAGATGGATTGCACGCAGGTTCTCCGGCCGCTTGGGTGGAGA
GGCTATTCGGCTATGACTGGGCACAACAGACAATCGGCTGCTCTGATGCCGCCGTGTTCCGGCTGTCAGC
GCAGGGGCGCCCGGTTCTTTTTGTCAAGACCGACCTGTCCGGTGCCCTGAATGAACTGCAGGACGAGGCA
GCGCGGCTATCGTGGCTGGCCACGACGGGCGTTCCTTGCGCAGCTGTGCTCGACGTTGTCACTGAAGCGG
GAAGGGACTGGCTGCTATTGGGCGAAGTGCCGGGGCAGGATCTCCTGTCATCTCACCTTGCTCCTGCCGA
GAAAGTATCCATCATGGCTGATGCAATGCGGCGGCTGCATACGCTTGATCCGGCTACCTGCCCATTCGAC
CACCAAGCGAAACATCGCATCGAGCGAGCACGTACTCGGATGGAAGCCGGTCTTGTCGATCAGGATGATC
TGGACGAAGAGCATCAGGGGCTCGCGCCAGCCGAACTGTTCGCCAGGCTCAAGGCGCGCATGCCCGACGG
CGAGGATCTCGTCGTGACCCATGGCGATGCCTGCTTGCCGAATATCATGGTGGAAAATGGCCGCTTTTCT
GGATTCATCGACTGTGGCCGGCTGGGTGTGGCGGACCGCTATCAGGACATAGCGTTGGCTACCCGTGATA
TTGCTGAAGAGCTTGGCGGCGAATGGGCTGACCGCTTCCTCGTGCTTTACGGTATCGCCGCTCCCGATTC
GCAGCGCATCGCCTTCTATCGCCTTCTTGACGAGTTCTTCTGAGCGGGACTCTGGGGTTCGAAATGACCG
ACCAAGCGACGCCCAACCTGCCATCACGAGATTTCGATTCCACCGCCGCCTTCTATGAAAGGTTGGGCTT
CGGAATCGTTTTCCGGGACGCCGGCTGGATGATCCTCCAGCGCGGGGATCTCATGCTGGAGTTCTTCGCC
CACCCCAACTTGTTTATTGCAGCTTATAATGGTTACAAATAAAGCAATAGCATCACAAATTTCACAAATA
AAGCATTTTTTTCACTGCATTCTAGTTGTGGTTTGTCCAAACTCATCAATGTATCTTATCATGTCTGTAT
ACCGTCGACCTCTAGCTAGAGCTTGGCGTAATCATGGTCATAGCTGTTTCCTGTGTGAAATTGTTATCCG
CTCACAATTCCACACAACATACGAGCCGGAAGCATAAAGTGTAAAGCCTGGGGTGCCTAATGAGTGAGCT
AACTCACATTAATTGCGTTGCGCTCACTGCCCGCTTTCCAGTCGGGAAACCTGTCGTGCCAGCTGCATTA
ATGAATCGGCCAACGCGCGGGGAGAGGCGGTTTGCGTATTGGGCGCTCTTCCGCTTCCTCGCTCACTGAC
TCGCTGCGCTCGGTCGTTCGGCTGCGGCGAGCGGTATCAGCTCACTCAAAGGCGGTAATACGGTTATCCA
CAGAATCAGGGGATAACGCAGGAAAGAACATGTGAGCAAAAGGCCAGCAAAAGGCCAGGAACCGTAAAAA
GGCCGCGTTGCTGGCGTTTTTCCATAGGCTCCGCCCCCCTGACGAGCATCACAAAAATCGACGCTCAAGT
CAGAGGTGGCGAAACCCGACAGGACTATAAAGATACCAGGCGTTTCCCCCTGGAAGCTCCCTCGTGCGCT
CTCCTGTTCCGACCCTGCCGCTTACCGGATACCTGTCCGCCTTTCTCCCTTCGGGAAGCGTGGCGCTTTC
TCATAGCTCACGCTGTAGGTATCTCAGTTCGGTGTAGGTCGTTCGCTCCAAGCTGGGCTGTGTGCACGAA
CCCCCCGTTCAGCCCGACCGCTGCGCCTTATCCGGTAACTATCGTCTTGAGTCCAACCCGGTAAG
