>Addgene plasmid #89530 | tubulin-ReNL_pcDNA3 | depositor partial sequence | sequence record 173472 | ReNL moiety
ATGGTGAGCAAGGGCGAGGAGGTCATCAAAGAGTTCATGCGCTTCAAGGTGCGCATGGAGGGCTCCATGA
ACGGCCACGAGTTCGAGATCGAGGGCGAGGGCGAGGGCCGCCCCTACGAGGGCACCCAGACCGCCAAGCT
GAAGGTGACCAAGGGCGGCCCCCTGCCCTTCGCCTGGGACATCCTGTCCCCCCAGTTCATGTACGGCTCC
AAGGCGTACGTGAAGCACCCCGCCGACATCCCCGATTACAAGAAGCTGTCCTTCCCCGAGGGCTTCAAGT
GGGAGCGCGTGATGAACTTCGAGGACGGCGGTCTGGTGACCGTGACCCAGGACTCCTCCCTGCAGGACGG
CACGCTGATCTACAAGGTGAAGATGCGCGGCACCAACTTCCCCCCCGACGGCCCCGTAATGCAGAAGAAG
ACCATGGGCTGGGAGGCCTCCACCGAGCGCCTGTACCCCCGCGACGGCGTGCTGAAGGGCGAGATCCACC
AGGCCCTGAAGCTGAAGGACGGCGGCCACTACCTGGTGGAGTTCAAGACCATCTACATGGCCAAGAAGCC
CGTGCAACTGCCCGGCTACTACTACGTGGACACCAAGCTGGACATCACCTCCCACAACGAGGACTACACC
ATCGTGGAACAGTACGAGCGCTCCGAGGGCCGCCACCACCTGTTCCTGGGGCATGGCACCGGCAGCACCG
GCAGCGGCAGCTCCGGCACCGCCTCCTCCGAGGACAACAACATGGCCGTCATCAAAGAGTTCATGCGCTT
CAAGGTGCGCATGGAGGGCTCCATGAACGGCCACGAGTTCGAGATCGAGGGCGAGGGCGAGGGCCGCCCC
TACGAGGGCACCCAGACCGCCAAGCTGAAGGTGACCAAGGGCGGCCCCCTGCCCTTCGCCTGGGACATCC
TGTCCCCCCAGTTCATGTACGGCTCCAAGGCGTACGTGAAGCACCCCGCCGACATCCCCGATTACAAGAA
GCTGTCCTTCCCCGAGGGCTTCAAGTGGGAGCGCGTGATGAACTTCGAGGACGGCGGTCTGGTGACCGTG
ACCCAGGACTCCTCCCTGCAGGACGGCACGCTGATCTACAAGGTGAAGATGCGCGGCACCAACTTCCCCC
CCGACGGCCCCGTAATGCAGAAGAAGACCATGGGCTGGGAGGCCTCCACCGAGCGCCTGTACCCCCGCGA
CGGCGTGCTGAAGGGCGAGATCCACCAGGCCCTGAAGCTGAAGGACGGCGGCCACTACCTGGTGGAGTTC
AAGACCATCTACATGGCCAAGAAGCCCGTGCAACTGCCCGGCTACTACTACGTGGACACCAAGCTGGACA
TCACCTCCCACAACGAGGACTACACCATCGTGGAACAGTACGAGCGCTCCGAGGGCCGCCACCACCTGTT
CCGGCTGGAAGATTTCGTTGGGGACTGGCGACAGACAGCCGGCTACAACCTGGACCAAGTCCTTGAACAG
GGAGGTGTGTCCAGTTTGTTTCAGAATCTCGGGGTGTCCGTAACTCCGATCCAAAGGATTGTCCTGAGCG
GTGAAAATGGGCTGAAGATCGACATCCATGTCATCATCCCGTATGAAGGTCTGAGCGGCGACCAAATGGG
CCAGATCGAAAAAATTTTTAAGGTGGTGTACCCTGTGGATGATCATCACTTTAAGGTGATCCTGCACTAT
GGCACACTGGTAATCGACGGGGTTACGCCGAACATGATCGACTATTTCGGACGGCCGTATGAAGGCATCG
CCGTGTTCGACGGCAAAAAGATCACTGTAACAGGGACCCTGTGGAACGGCAACAAAATTATCGACGAGCG
CCTGATCAACCCCGACGGCTCCCTGCTGTTCCGAGTAACCATCAACGGAGTGACCGGCTGGCGGCTGTGC
GAACGCATTCTGGCGTAA
